>Addgene plasmid #66216 | ADRA2A-Tango | addgene full sequence | sequence record 417865 | Addgene NGS Result
GACATTGATTATTGACTAGTTATTAATAGTAATCAATTACGGGGTCATTAGTTCATAGCCCATATATGGA
GTTCCGCGTTACATAACTTACGGTAAATGGCCCGCCTGGCTGACCGCCCAACGACCCCCGCCCATTGACG
TCAATAATGACGTATGTTCCCATAGTAACGCCAATAGGGACTTTCCATTGACGTCAATGGGTGGAGTATT
TACGGTAAACTGCCCACTTGGCAGTACATCAAGTGTATCATATGCCAAGTACGCCCCCTATTGACGTCAA
TGACGGTAAATGGCCCGCCTGGCATTATGCCCAGTACATGACCTTATGGGACTTTCCTACTTGGCAGTAC
ATCTACGTATTAGTCATCGCTATTACCATGGTGATGCGGTTTTGGCAGTACATCAATGGGCGTGGATAGC
GGTTTGACTCACGGGGATTTCCAAGTCTCCACCCCATTGACGTCAATGGGAGTTTGTTTTGGCACCAAAA
TCAACGGGACTTTCCAAAATGTCGTAACAACTCCGCCCCATTGACGCAAATGGGCGGTAGGCGTGTACGG
TGGGAGGTCTATATAAGCAGAGCTCTCTGGCTAACTAGAGAACCCACTGCTTACTGGCTTATCGAAATTA
ATACGACTCACTATAGGGAGACCCAAGCTGGCTAGCGTTTAAACTTAAGCTTGGTACCGAGCTCGGATCC
ACTAGTCCAGTGTGGTGGAATTCTGCAGATATCCAGCACAGTGGCGGCCGCGCCACCATGAAGACGATCA
TCGCCCTGAGCTACATCTTCTGCCTGGTATTCGCCGACTACAAGGACGATGATGACGCCAGCATCGATAT
GTTCCGGCAGGAGCAGCCACTCGCCGAGGGTTCCTTTGCCCCCATGGGAAGTCTTCAGCCTGACGCCGGC
AACGCTAGCTGGAATGGCACCGAAGCGCCCGGTGGAGGGGCTCGGGCTACCCCATATTCTCTCCAGGTCA
CACTGACCCTGGTTTGTCTGGCCGGTCTCCTGATGCTGCTGACGGTCTTTGGCAATGTTTTGGTGATAAT
TGCGGTGTTCACCTCCAGAGCACTCAAGGCTCCCCAGAACCTGTTCTTGGTCAGCCTGGCGTCTGCCGAT
ATTCTGGTCGCCACCCTCGTAATTCCGTTTTCTCTTGCCAATGAGGTTATGGGTTACTGGTATTTTGGTA
AGGCATGGTGCGAGATATACCTTGCTCTCGACGTTCTCTTCTGCACCAGCAGTATTGTGCATCTGTGCGC
AATTAGTCTGGACAGATATTGGTCCATCACGCAGGCAATAGAATATAACTTGAAAAGGACTCCTCGGCGC
ATTAAGGCTATCATCATCACTGTCTGGGTCATTAGCGCTGTGATAAGCTTCCCTCCACTTATTTCCATTG
AAAAAAAAGGAGGAGGCGGAGGGCCGCAGCCTGCGGAGCCCCGCTGTGAGATCAACGATCAGAAATGGTA
TGTCATCTCCTCCTGCATTGGGTCCTTCTTCGCCCCATGTCTGATCATGATCCTCGTATATGTTAGGATT
TATCAGATAGCTAAGCGAAGGACCCGGGTCCCCCCATCCAGGAGAGGTCCAGACGCAGTGGCCGCTCCCC
CCGGAGGCACAGAAAGGAGACCTAACGGTCTGGGACCAGAGCGCTCCGCAGGACCTGGAGGTGCAGAAGC
CGAGCCCTTGCCGACACAACTGAACGGAGCTCCCGGCGAACCAGCCCCAGCAGGTCCTCGCGATACTGAC
GCACTGGACCTCGAAGAGTCCTCTAGCAGCGATCATGCAGAGCGCCCTCCAGGGCCTAGGAGACCTGAAA
GAGGACCCAGAGGTAAAGGCAAGGCCCGGGCAAGTCAAGTGAAACCGGGAGACTCTCTGCCTCGGAGGGG
TCCAGGTGCTACTGGTATAGGGACTCCTGCCGCCGGTCCCGGAGAAGAGCGGGTCGGCGCCGCTAAGGCA
AGTCGCTGGCGGGGCAGACAAAACCGGGAAAAAAGGTTTACATTCGTGCTCGCGGTAGTGATTGGCGTCT
TCGTCGTGTGCTGGTTTCCATTCTTTTTTACCTATACCCTGACAGCCGTCGGCTGTTCTGTTCCACGGAC
ACTGTTCAAGTTCTTTTTCTGGTTTGGCTACTGTAACTCAAGCCTGAACCCGGTAATCTATACAATATTT
AACCACGATTTTCGGAGGGCTTTTAAAAAGATCCTGTGCAGAGGCGATAGGAAACGAATCGTTATCGATA
CCGGTGGACGCACCCCACCCAGCCTGGGTCCCCAAGATGAGTCCTGCACCACCGCCAGCTCCTCCCTGGC
CAAGGACACTTCATCGACCGGTGAGAACCTGTACTTCCAGCTAAGATTAGATAAAAGTAAAGTGATTAAC
AGCGCATTAGAGCTGCTTAATGAGGTCGGAATCGAAGGTTTAACAACCCGTAAACTCGCCCAGAAGCTAG
GTGTAGAGCAGCCTACATTGTATTGGCATGTAAAAAATAAGCGGGCTTTGCTCGACGCCTTAGCCATTGA
GATGTTAGATAGGCACCATACTCACTTTTGCCCTTTAGAAGGGGAAAGCTGGCAAGATTTTTTACGTAAT
AACGCTAAAAGTTTTAGATGTGCTTTACTAAGTCATCGCGATGGAGCAAAAGTACATTTAGGTACACGGC
CTACAGAAAAACAGTATGAAACTCTCGAAAATCAATTAGCCTTTTTATGCCAACAAGGTTTTTCACTAGA
GAATGCATTATATGCACTCAGCGCTGTGGGGCATTTTACTTTAGGTTGCGTATTGGAAGATCAAGAGCAT
CAAGTCGCTAAAGAAGAAAGGGAAACACCTACTACTGATAGTATGCCGCCATTATTACGACAAGCTATCG
AATTATTTGATCACCAAGGTGCAGAGCCAGCCTTCTTATTCGGCCTTGAATTGATCATATGCGGATTAGA
AAAACAACTTAAATGTGAAAGTGGGTCCGCGTACAGCCGCGCGCGTACGAAAAACAATTACGGGTCTACC
ATCGAGGGCCTGCTCGATCTCCCGGACGACGACGCCCCCGAAGAGGCGGGGCTGGCGGCTCCGCGCCTGT
CCTTTCTCCCCGCGGGACACACGCGCAGACTGTCGACGGCCCCCCCGACCGATGTCAGCCTGGGGGACGA
GCTCCACTTAGACGGCGAGGACGTGGCGATGGCGCATGCCGACGCGCTAGACGATTTCGATCTGGACATG
TTGGGGGACGGGGATTCCCCGGGTCCGGGATTTACCCCCCACGACTCCGCCCCCTACGGCGCTCTGGATA
TGGCCGACTTCGAGTTTGAGCAGATGTTTACCGATGCCCTTGGAATTGACGAGTACGGTGGGTAGTCTAG
AGGGCCCGTTTAAACCCGCTGATCAGCCTCGACTGTGCCTTCTAGTTGCCAGCCATCTGTTGTTTGCCCC
TCCCCCGTGCCTTCCTTGACCCTGGAAGGTGCCACTCCCACTGTCCTTTCCTAATAAAATGAGGAAATTG
CATCGCATTGTCTGAGTAGGTGTCATTCTATTCTGGGGGGTGGGGTGGGGCAGGACAGCAAGGGGGAGGA
TTGGGAAGACAATAGCAGGCATGCTGGGGATGCGGTGGGCTCTATGGCTTCTGAGGCGGAAAGAACCAGC
TGGGGCTCTAGGGGGTATCCCC
[124 nt withheld, positions 3663-3786]
C
[91 nt withheld, positions 3788-3878]
A
[49 nt withheld, positions 3880-3928]
CCTTTGACGTTGGAGTCCACGTTCTTT
[37 nt withheld, positions 3956-3992]
ACCCTATCTCGGTCTATTCTTTTGATTTATAAGGGATTTTGCCGATTTCGGCCTATTGGTTAAAAAATGA
GCTGATTTAACAAAAATTTAACGCGAATTAATTCTGTGGAATGTGTGTCAGTTAGGGTGTGGAAAGTCCC
CAGGCTCCCCAGCAGGCAGAAGTATGCAAAGCATGCATCTCAATTAGTCAGCAACCAGGTGTGGAAAGTC
CCCAGGCTCCCCAGCAGGCAGAAGTATGCAAAGCATGCATCTCAATTAGTCAGCAACCATAGTCCCGCCC
CTAACTCCGCCCATCCCGCCCCTAACTCCGCCCAGTTCCGCCCATTCTCCGCCCCATGGCTGACTAATTT
TTTTTATTTATGCAGAGGCCGAGGCCGCCTCTGCCTCTGAGCTATTCCAGAAGTAGTGAGGAGGCTTTTT
TGGAGGCCTAGGCTTTTGCAAAAAGCTCCCGGGAGCTTGTATATCCATTTTCGGATCTGATCAAGAGACA
GGATGAGGATCGTTTCGCATGATTGAACAAGATGGATTGCACGCAGGTTCTCCGGCCGCTTGGGTGGAGA
GGCTATTCGGCTATGACTGGGCACAACAGACAATCGGCTGCTCTGATGCCGCCGTGTTCCGGCTGTCAGC
GCAGGGGCGCCCGGTTCTTTTTGTCAAGACCGACCTGTCCGGTGCCCTGAATGAACTGCAGGACGAGGCA
GCGCGGCTATCGTGGCTGGCCACGACGGGCGTTCCTTGCGCAGCTGTGCTCGACGTTGTCACTGAAGCGG
GAAGGGACTGGCTGCTATTGGGCGAAGTGCCGGGGCAGGATCTCCTGTCATCTCACCTTGCTCCTGCCGA
GAAAGTATCCATCATGGCTGATGCAATGCGGCGGCTGCATACGCTTGATCCGGCTACCTGCCCATTCGAC
CACCAAGCGAAACATCGCATCGAGCGAGCACGTACTCGGATGGAAGCCGGTCTTGTCGATCAGGATGATC
TGGACGAAGAGCATCAGGGGCTCGCGCCAGCCGAACTGTTCGCCAGGCTCAAGGCGCGCATGCCCGACGG
CGAGGATCTCGTCGTGACCCATGGCGATGCCTGCTTGCCGAATATCATGGTGGAAAATGGCCGCTTTTCT
GGATTCATCGACTGTGGCCGGCTGGGTGTGGCGGACCGCTATCAGGACATAGCGTTGGCTACCCGTGATA
TTGCTGAAGAGCTTGGCGGCGAATGGGCTGACCGCTTCCTCGTGCTTTACGGTATCGCCGCTCCCGATTC
GCAGCGCATCGCCTTCTATCGCCTTCTTGACGAGTTCTTCTGAGCGGGACTCTGGGGTTCGAAATGACCG
ACCAAGCGACGCCCAACCTGCCATCACGAGATTTCGATTCCACCGCCGCCTTCTATGAAAGGTTGGGCTT
CGGAATCGTTTTCCGGGACGCCGGCTGGATGATCCTCCAGCGCGGGGATCTCATGCTGGAGTTCTTCGCC
CACCCCAACTTGTTTATTGCAGCTTATAATGGTTACAAATAAAGCAATAGCATCACAAATTTCACAAATA
AAGCATTTTTTTCACTGCATTCTAGTTGTGGTTTGTCCAAACTCATCAATGTATCTTATCATGTCTGTAT
ACCGTCGACCTCTAGCTAGAGCTTGGCGTAATCATGGTCATAGCTGTTTCCTGTGTGAAATTGTTATCCG
CTCACAATTCCACACAACATACGAGCCGGAAGCATAAAGTGTAAAGCCTGGGGTGCCTAATGAGTGAGCT
AACTCACATTAATTGCGTTGCGCTCACTGCCCGCTTTCCAGTCGGGAAACCTGTCGTGCCAGCTGCATTA
ATGAATCGGCCAACGCGCGGGGAGAGGCGGTTTGCGTATTGGGCGCTCTTCCGCTTCCTCGCTCACTGAC
TCGCTGCGCTCGGTCGTTCGGCTGCGGCGAGCGGTATCAGCTCACTCAAAGGCGGTAATACGGTTATCCA
CAGAATCAGGGGATAACGCAGGAAAGAACATGTGAGCAAAAGGCCAGCAAAAGGCCAGGAACCGTAAAAA
GGCCGCGTTGCTGGCGTTTTTCCATAGGCTCCGCCCCCCTGACGAGCATCACAAAAATCGACGCTCAAGT
CAGAGGTGGCGAAACCCGACAGGACTATAAAGATACCAGGCGTTTCCCCCTGGAAGCTCCCTCGTGCGCT
CTCCTGTTCCGACCCTGCCGCTTACCGGATACCTGTCCGCCTTTCTCCCTTCGGGAAGCGTGGCGCTTTC
TCATAGCTCACGCTGTAGGTATCTCAGTTCGGTGTAGGTCGTTCGCTCCAAGCTGGGCTGTGTGCACGAA
CCCCCCGTTCAGCCCGACCGCTGCGCCTTATCCGGTAACTATCGTCTTGAGTCCAACCCGGTAAGACACG
ACTTATCGCCACTGGCAGCAGCCACTGGTAACAGGATTAGCAGAGCGAGGTATGTAGGCGGTGCTACAGA
GTTCTTGAAGTGGTGGCCTAACTACGGCTACACTAGAAGAACAGTATTTGGTATCTGCGCTCTGCTGAAG
CCAGTTACCTTCGGAAAAAGAGTTGGTAGCTCTTGATCCGGCAAACAAACCACCGCTGGTAGCGGTGGTT
TTTTTGTTTGCAAGCAGCAGATTACGCGCAGAAAAAAAGGATCTCAAGAAGATCCTTTGATCTTTTCTAC
GGGGTCTGACGCTCAGTGGAACGAAAACTCACGTTAAGGGATTTTGGTCATGAGATTATCAAAAAGGATC
TTCACCTAGATCCTTTTAAATTAAAAATGAAGTTTTAAATCAATCTAAAGTATATATGAGTAAACTTGGT
CTGACAGTTACCAATGCTTAATCAGTGAGGCACCTATCTCAGCGATCTGTCTATTTCGTTCATCCATAGT
TGCCTGACTCCCCGTCGTGTAGATAACTACGATACGGGAGGGCTTACCATCTGGCCCCAGTGCTGCAATG
ATACCGCGAGACCCACGCTCACCGGCTCCAGATTTATCAGCAATAAACCAGCCAGCCGGAAGGGCCGAGC
GCAGAAGTGGTCCTGCAACTTTATCCGCCTCCATCCAGTCTATTAATTGTTGCCGGGAAGCTAGAGTAAG
TAGTTCGCCAGTTAATAGTTTGCGCAACGTTGTTGCCATTGCTACAGGCATCGTGGTGTCACGCTCGTCG
TTTGGTATGGCTTCATTCAGCTCCGGTTCCCAACGATCAAGGCGAGTTACATGATCCCCCATGTTGTGCA
AAAAAGCGGTTAGCTCCTTCGGTCCTCCGATCGTTGTCAGAAGTAAGTTGGCCGCAGTGTTATCACTCAT
GGTTATGGCAGCACTGCATAATTCTCTTACTGTCATGCCATCCGTAAGATGCTTTTCTGTGACTGGTGAG
TACTCAACCAAGTCATTCTGAGAATAGTGTATGCGGCGACCGAGTTGCTCTTGCCCGGCGTCAATACGGG
ATAATACCGCGCCACATAGCAGAACTTTAAAAGTGCTCATCATTGGAAAACGTTCTTCGGGGCGAAAACT
CTCAAGGATCTTACCGCTGTTGAGATCCAGTTCGATGTAACCCACTCGTGCACCCAACTGATCTTCAGCA
TCTTTTACTTTCACCAGCGTTTCTGGGTGAGCAAAAACAGGAAGGCAAAATGCCGCAAAAAAGGGAATAA
GGGCGACACGGAAATGTTGAATACTCATACTCTTCCTTTTTCAATATTATTGAAGCATTTATCAGGGTTA
TTGTCTCATGAGCGGATACATATTTGAATGTATTTAGAAAAATAAACAAATAGGGGTTCCGCGCACATTT
CCCCGAAAAGTGCCACCTGACGTCGACGGATCGGGAGATCTCCCGATCCCCTATGGTGCACTCTCAGTAC
AATCTGCTCTGATGCCGCATAGTTAAGCCAGTATCTGCTCCCTGCTTGTGTGTTGGAGGTCGCTGAGTAG
TGCGCGAGCAAAATTTAAGCTACAACAAGGCAAGGCTTGACCGACAATTGCATGAAGAATCTGCTTAGGG
TTAGGCGTTTTGCGCTGCTTCGCGATGTACGGGCCAGATATACGCGTT
Features (pLannotate 1.2.2; 23 found; start..end, strand, type, name):
      1..380     +  enhancer       CMV enhancer: human cytomegalovirus immediate early enhancer
    381..584     +  promoter       CMV promoter: human cytomegalovirus (CMV) immediate early promoter
    580..613     +  LTR            5' LTR (truncated) (fragment): truncated 5' long terminal repeat (LTR) from HIV-1
    629..647     +  promoter       T7 promoter: promoter for bacteriophage T7 RNA polymerase
    806..826     +  CDS            3xFLAG (fragment): three tandem FLAG® epitope tags
    839..2233    +  CDS            ADRA2A: ADA2A_HUMAN - Also known as ADRA2R, ADRAR. Experimental evidence at protein level: Swiss-Prot protein existence level 1. Alpha-2 adrenergic receptors mediate the catecholamine- induced inhibition of adenylate cyclase through the action of G proteins. The rank order of potency for agonists of this receptor is oxymetazoline > clonidine > epinephrine > norepinephrine > phenylephrine > dopamine > p-synephrine > p-tyramine > serotonin = p- octopamine. For antagonists, the rank order is yohimbine > phentolamine = mianserine > chlorpromazine = spiperone = prazosin > propanolol > alprenolol = pindolol
   2354..2967    +  CDS            TetR (fragment): tetracycline repressor TetR; tetR from transposon Tn10; TetR binds to the tetracycline operator tetO to inhibit transcription. This inhibition can be relieved by adding tetracycline or doxycycline.
   3119..3352    +  CDS            VP16 AD: transcriptional activation domain of herpes simplex virus protein VP16 (Triezenberg et al., 1988; Cousens et al., 1989); UL48
   3393..3617    +  polyA_signal   bGH poly(A) signal: bovine growth hormone polyadenylation signal
   3621..3642    +  promoter       SV40 promoter (fragment): SV40 enhancer and early promoter
   3663..4091    +  rep_origin     f1 ori (sequence partly withheld): f1 bacteriophage origin of replication; arrow indicates direction of (+) strand synthesis
   4105..4434    +  promoter       SV40 promoter: SV40 enhancer and early promoter
   4501..5292    +  CDS            neo: KKA2_KLEPN - Also known as kan, nptII. Experimental evidence at protein level: Swiss-Prot protein existence level 1. Resistance to kanamycin, neomycin, paromomycin, ribostamycin, butirosin and gentamicin B. From Klebsiella pneumoniae.
   5316..5474    +  CDS            ble (fragment): BLE_KLEPN - Experimental evidence at protein level: Swiss-Prot protein existence level 1. Binding protein with a strong affinity to the bleomycin family of antibiotics. Binds to CL990; an antimitotic-antibiotic compound. From Klebsiella pneumoniae.
   5469..5590    +  polyA_signal   SV40 poly(A) signal: SV40 polyadenylation signal
   5663..5679    -  protein_bind   lac operator: The lac repressor binds to the lac operator to inhibit transcription in E. coli. This inhibition can be relieved by adding lactose or isopropyl-β-D-thiogalactopyranoside (IPTG). lac repressor encoded by lacI
   5687..5717    -  promoter       lac promoter: promoter for the E. coli lac operon
   5732..5753    -  protein_bind   CAP binding site: CAP binding activates transcription in the presence of cAMP. E. coli catabolite activator protein
   5766..5858    -  CDS            lacI (fragment): lac repressor; lacI; The lac repressor binds to the lac operator to inhibit transcription in E. coli. This inhibition can be relieved by adding lactose or isopropyl-β-D-thiogalactopyranoside (IPTG).
   6041..6629    -  rep_origin     ori: high-copy-number ColE1/pMB1/pBR322/pUC origin of replication
   6800..7660    -  CDS            AmpR: β-lactamase; bla; confers resistance to ampicillin, carbenicillin, and related antibiotics
   7661..7765    -  promoter       AmpR promoter: bla
   7824..7876    -  misc_feature   bom (fragment): basis of mobility region from pBR322
