[The description below was written by a language model from this plasmid's Addgene catalogue record and pLannotate feature annotations shown in this document.]
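Description:
ADRA2A-Tango is a mammalian expression plasmid from the PRESTO-Tango collection, built on an "empty Tango" backbone that the depositor notes was derived from pcDNA3.1(+). It is propagated in E. coli as a high-copy plasmid through a ColE1/pUC-type origin with ampicillin selection (AmpR), and it also carries an f1 origin. For mammalian cells, an SV40 early promoter drives a neomycin phosphotransferase gene followed by an SV40 poly(A) signal, which allows G418 selection. The sequenced record is about 8 kb, consistent with the stated backbone plus a 1,395 bp insert.

The payload is the human alpha-2A adrenergic receptor (ADRA2A), a G protein-coupled receptor that inhibits adenylate cyclase in response to catecholamines. It is expressed from the CMV enhancer/promoter and terminated by the bGH poly(A) signal. A backbone-encoded FLAG epitope lies at the N-terminus of the receptor and can be used to detect it. Downstream of the receptor, on the same strand, are TetR and VP16 activation domain sequences. Together these make up the tTA transcription factor, which the depositor comments also mention. The roughly 120 bp between the receptor and TetR is not annotated in the feature table, so the record does not describe what links the two.

According to the stated purpose, transcriptional activation follows arrestin translocation, so ligand-driven arrestin recruitment to the receptor is converted into a transcriptional output. This supports parallel screening of compounds across the GPCR "receptorome". The depositor cautions that many vectors in the series carry an XbaI site rather than an XhoI site downstream of tTA. A few small annotations (HIV-1 LTR, ble and lacI fragments) look like backbone remnants or partial matches.
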