Addgene plasmid #66216: ADRA2A-Tango
Purpose: Expression of G protein-coupled receptors for PRESTO-Tango: parallel receptorome expression and screening via transcriptional output, with transcriptional activation following arrestin translocation
Depositing lab: Bryan Roth. Depositing organization: University of North Carolina at Chapel Hill. Publication: PRESTO-Tango as an open-source resource for interrogation of the druggable human GPCRome. Kroeze WK, Sassano MF, Huang XP, Lansu K, McCorvy JD, Giguere PM, Sciaky N, Roth BL. Nat Struct Mol Biol. 2015 May;22(5):362-9. doi: 10.1038/nsmb.3014. Epub 2015 Apr 20. PubMed 25895059.
Backbone
  Vector backbone: empty Tango
  Backbone size w/o insert (bp): 6632
  Vector type: Mammalian Expression
  Selectable markers: Neomycin (select with G418)
Growth in bacteria
  Bacterial resistance: Ampicillin, 100 μg/mL
  Growth temperature: 37°C
  Growth strain: DH5alpha
  Copy number: High Copy
Gene/Insert
  Gene/Insert name: ADRA2A
  Species: H. sapiens (human)
  Insert size (bp): 1395
  Entrez Gene: ADRA2A (a.k.a. ADRA2, ADRA2R, ADRAR, ALPHA2AAR, ZNF32)
  Promoter: CMV
  Tag / fusion protein: FLAG (N terminal on backbone)
  Cloning method: Restriction Enzyme; 5′ cloning site NotI (not destroyed); 3′ cloning site XhoI (unknown if destroyed)
  Sequencing primers: 5′ CMV-F; 3′ Tet-R
Terms and licenses: Academic/Nonprofit Terms; Industry Terms: Not Available to Industry
Depositor comments: Please note: Most of the PRESTO-Tango vectors do not contain the XhoI cut site downstream of the tTA sequence and instead carry an XbaI site. If you need to perform an XhoI digest we recommend sequencing with a forward primer at the C-terminus of tTA to determine which of the two sites is present. Suggested primer: 5-gagctccacttagacggcgagg-3. Original backbone was pcDNA3.1(+). These plasmids were generated as part of the Illuminating the Druggable Genome (IDG) program sponsored by the NIH Common Fund. The goal of this program is to identify, gather, and distribute information and resources for proteins that currently are not well-studied yet belong to commonly drug-targeted protein families: protein kinases, non-olfactory G-protein coupled receptors (GPCRs), and ion channels. The IDG program is designed to develop fundamental research tools for understudied proteins, elucidate their function, and disseminate the IDG-related resources and data to the greater scientific community.
How to cite: ADRA2A-Tango was a gift from Bryan Roth (Addgene plasmid # 66216 ; http://n2t.net/addgene:66216 ; RRID:Addgene_66216)
