>Addgene plasmid #66216 | ADRA2A-Tango | depositor partial sequence | sequence record 113045 | empty Tango
GACGGATCGGGAGATCTCCCGATCCCCTATGGTGCACTCTCAGTACAATCTGCTCTGATGCCGCATAGTT
AAGCCAGTATCTGCTCCCTGCTTGTGTGTTGGAGGTCGCTGAGTAGTGCGCGAGCAAAATTTAAGCTACA
ACAAGGCAAGGCTTGACCGACAATTGCATGAAGAATCTGCTTAGGGTTAGGCGTTTTGCGCTGCTTCGCG
ATGTACGGGCCAGATATACGCGTTGACATTGATTATTGACTAGTTATTAATAGTAATCAATTACGGGGTC
ATTAGTTCATAGCCCATATATGGAGTTCCGCGTTACATAACTTACGGTAAATGGCCCGCCTGGCTGACCG
CCCAACGACCCCCGCCCATTGACGTCAATAATGACGTATGTTCCCATAGTAACGCCAATAGGGACTTTCC
ATTGACGTCAATGGGTGGAGTATTTACGGTAAACTGCCCACTTGGCAGTACATCAAGTGTATCATATGCC
AAGTACGCCCCCTATTGACGTCAATGACGGTAAATGGCCCGCCTGGCATTATGCCCAGTACATGACCTTA
TGGGACTTTCCTACTTGGCAGTACATCTACGTATTAGTCATCGCTATTACCATGGTGATGCGGTTTTGGC
AGTACATCAATGGGCGTGGATAGCGGTTTGACTCACGGGGATTTCCAAGTCTCCACCCCATTGACGTCAA
TGGGAGTTTGTTTTGGCACCAAAATCAACGGGACTTTCCAAAATGTCGTAACAACTCCGCCCCATTGACG
CAAATGGGCGGTAGGCGTGTACGGTGGGAGGTCTATATAAGCAGAGCTCTCTGGCTAACTAGAGAACCCA
CTGCTTACTGGCTTATCGAAATTAATACGACTCACTATAGGGAGACCCAAGCTGGCTAGCGTTTAAACTT
AAGCTTGGTACCGAGCTCGGATCCACTAGTCCAGTGTGGTGGAATTCTGCAGATATCCAGCACAGTGGCG
GCCGCGCCACCATGAAGACGATCATCGCCCTGAGCTACATCTTCTGCCTGGTATTCGCCGACTACAAGGA
CGATGATGACGCCAGCATCGATACCGGTGGACGCACCCCACCCAGCCTGGGTCCCCAAGATGAGTCCTGC
ACCACCGCCAGCTCCTCCCTGGCCAAGGACACTTCATCGACCGGTGAGAACCTGTACTTCCAGCTAAGAT
TAGATAAAAGTAAAGTGATTAACAGCGCATTAGAGCTGCTTAATGAGGTCGGAATCGAAGGTTTAACAAC
CCGTAAACTCGCCCAGAAGCTAGGTGTAGAGCAGCCTACATTGTATTGGCATGTAAAAAATAAGCGGGCT
TTGCTCGACGCCTTAGCCATTGAGATGTTAGATAGGCACCATACTCACTTTTGCCCTTTAGAAGGGGAAA
GCTGGCAAGATTTTTTACGTAATAACGCTAAAAGTTTTAGATGTGCTTTACTAAGTCATCGCGATGGAGC
AAAAGTACATTTAGGTACACGGCCTACAGAAAAACAGTATGAAACTCTCGAAAATCAATTAGCCTTTTTA
TGCCAACAAGGTTTTTCACTAGAGAATGCATTATATGCACTCAGCGCTGTGGGGCATTTTACTTTAGGTT
GCGTATTGGAAGATCAAGAGCATCAAGTCGCTAAAGAAGAAAGGGAAACACCTACTACTGATAGTATGCC
GCCATTATTACGACAAGCTATCGAATTATTTGATCACCAAGGTGCAGAGCCAGCCTTCTTATTCGGCCTT
GAATTGATCATATGCGGATTAGAAAAACAACTTAAATGTGAAAGTGGGTCCGCGTACAGCCGCGCGCGTA
CGAAAAACAATTACGGGTCTACCATCGAGGGCCTGCTCGATCTCCCGGACGACGACGCCCCCGAAGAGGC
GGGGCTGGCGGCTCCGCGCCTGTCCTTTCTCCCCGCGGGACACACGCGCAGACTGTCGACGGCCCCCCCG
ACCGATGTCAGCCTGGGGGACGAGCTCCACTTAGACGGCGAGGACGTGGCGATGGCGCATGCCGACGCGC
TAGACGATTTCGATCTGGACATGTTGGGGGACGGGGATTCCCCGGGTCCGGGATTTACCCCCCACGACTC
CGCCCCCTACGGCGCTCTGGATATGGCCGACTTCGAGTTTGAGCAGATGTTTACCGATGCCCTTGGAATT
GACGAGTACGGTGGGTAGCTCGAGTCTAGAGGGCCCGTTTAAACCCGCTGATCAGCCTCGACTGTGCCTT
CTAGTTGCCAGCCATCTGTTGTTTGCCCCTCCCCCGTGCCTTCCTTGACCCTGGAAGGTGCCACTCCCAC
TGTCCTTTCCTAATAAAATGAGGAAATTGCATCGCATTGTCTGAGTAGGTGTCATTCTATTCTGGGGGGT
GGGGTGGGGCAGGACAGCAAGGGGGAGGATTGGGAAGACAATAGCAGGCATGCTGGGGATGCGGTGGGCT
CTATGGCTTCTGAGGCGGAAAGAACCAGCTGGGGCTCTAGGGGGTATCCCC
[124 nt withheld, positions 2502-2625]
C
[91 nt withheld, positions 2627-2717]
A
[49 nt withheld, positions 2719-2767]
CCTTTGACGTTGGAGTCCACGTTCTTT
[37 nt withheld, positions 2795-2831]
ACCCTATCTCGGTCTATTCTTTTGATTTATAAGGGATTTTGCCGATTTCGGCCTATTGGTTAAAAAATGA
GCTGATTTAACAAAAATTTAACGCGAATTAATTCTGTGGAATGTGTGTCAGTTAGGGTGTGGAAAGTCCC
CAGGCTCCCCAGCAGGCAGAAGTATGCAAAGCATGCATCTCAATTAGTCAGCAACCAGGTGTGGAAAGTC
CCCAGGCTCCCCAGCAGGCAGAAGTATGCAAAGCATGCATCTCAATTAGTCAGCAACCATAGTCCCGCCC
CTAACTCCGCCCATCCCGCCCCTAACTCCGCCCAGTTCCGCCCATTCTCCGCCCCATGGCTGACTAATTT
TTTTTATTTATGCAGAGGCCGAGGCCGCCTCTGCCTCTGAGCTATTCCAGAAGTAGTGAGGAGGCTTTTT
TGGAGGCCTAGGCTTTTGCAAAAAGCTCCCGGGAGCTTGTATATCCATTTTCGGATCTGATCAAGAGACA
GGATGAGGATCGTTTCGCATGATTGAACAAGATGGATTGCACGCAGGTTCTCCGGCCGCTTGGGTGGAGA
GGCTATTCGGCTATGACTGGGCACAACAGACAATCGGCTGCTCTGATGCCGCCGTGTTCCGGCTGTCAGC
GCAGGGGCGCCCGGTTCTTTTTGTCAAGACCGACCTGTCCGGTGCCCTGAATGAACTGCAGGACGAGGCA
GCGCGGCTATCGTGGCTGGCCACGACGGGCGTTCCTTGCGCAGCTGTGCTCGACGTTGTCACTGAAGCGG
GAAGGGACTGGCTGCTATTGGGCGAAGTGCCGGGGCAGGATCTCCTGTCATCTCACCTTGCTCCTGCCGA
GAAAGTATCCATCATGGCTGATGCAATGCGGCGGCTGCATACGCTTGATCCGGCTACCTGCCCATTCGAC
CACCAAGCGAAACATCGCATCGAGCGAGCACGTACTCGGATGGAAGCCGGTCTTGTCGATCAGGATGATC
TGGACGAAGAGCATCAGGGGCTCGCGCCAGCCGAACTGTTCGCCAGGCTCAAGGCGCGCATGCCCGACGG
CGAGGATCTCGTCGTGACCCATGGCGATGCCTGCTTGCCGAATATCATGGTGGAAAATGGCCGCTTTTCT
GGATTCATCGACTGTGGCCGGCTGGGTGTGGCGGACCGCTATCAGGACATAGCGTTGGCTACCCGTGATA
TTGCTGAAGAGCTTGGCGGCGAATGGGCTGACCGCTTCCTCGTGCTTTACGGTATCGCCGCTCCCGATTC
GCAGCGCATCGCCTTCTATCGCCTTCTTGACGAGTTCTTCTGAGCGGGACTCTGGGGTTCGAAATGACCG
ACCAAGCGACGCCCAACCTGCCATCACGAGATTTCGATTCCACCGCCGCCTTCTATGAAAGGTTGGGCTT
CGGAATCGTTTTCCGGGACGCCGGCTGGATGATCCTCCAGCGCGGGGATCTCATGCTGGAGTTCTTCGCC
CACCCCAACTTGTTTATTGCAGCTTATAATGGTTACAAATAAAGCAATAGCATCACAAATTTCACAAATA
AAGCATTTTTTTCACTGCATTCTAGTTGTGGTTTGTCCAAACTCATCAATGTATCTTATCATGTCTGTAT
ACCGTCGACCTCTAGCTAGAGCTTGGCGTAATCATGGTCATAGCTGTTTCCTGTGTGAAATTGTTATCCG
CTCACAATTCCACACAACATACGAGCCGGAAGCATAAAGTGTAAAGCCTGGGGTGCCTAATGAGTGAGCT
AACTCACATTAATTGCGTTGCGCTCACTGCCCGCTTTCCAGTCGGGAAACCTGTCGTGCCAGCTGCATTA
ATGAATCGGCCAACGCGCGGGGAGAGGCGGTTTGCGTATTGGGCGCTCTTCCGCTTCCTCGCTCACTGAC
TCGCTGCGCTCGGTCGTTCGGCTGCGGCGAGCGGTATCAGCTCACTCAAAGGCGGTAATACGGTTATCCA
CAGAATCAGGGGATAACGCAGGAAAGAACATGTGAGCAAAAGGCCAGCAAAAGGCCAGGAACCGTAAAAA
GGCCGCGTTGCTGGCGTTTTTCCATAGGCTCCGCCCCCCTGACGAGCATCACAAAAATCGACGCTCAAGT
CAGAGGTGGCGAAACCCGACAGGACTATAAAGATACCAGGCGTTTCCCCCTGGAAGCTCCCTCGTGCGCT
CTCCTGTTCCGACCCTGCCGCTTACCGGATACCTGTCCGCCTTTCTCCCTTCGGGAAGCGTGGCGCTTTC
TCATAGCTCACGCTGTAGGTATCTCAGTTCGGTGTAGGTCGTTCGCTCCAAGCTGGGCTGTGTGCACGAA
CCCCCCGTTCAGCCCGACCGCTGCGCCTTATCCGGTAACTATCGTCTTGAGTCCAACCCGGTAAGACACG
ACTTATCGCCACTGGCAGCAGCCACTGGTAACAGGATTAGCAGAGCGAGGTATGTAGGCGGTGCTACAGA
GTTCTTGAAGTGGTGGCCTAACTACGGCTACACTAGAAGAACAGTATTTGGTATCTGCGCTCTGCTGAAG
CCAGTTACCTTCGGAAAAAGAGTTGGTAGCTCTTGATCCGGCAAACAAACCACCGCTGGTAGCGGTTTTT
TTGTTTGCAAGCAGCAGATTACGCGCAGAAAAAAAGGATCTCAAGAAGATCCTTTGATCTTTTCTACGGG
GTCTGACGCTCAGTGGAACGAAAACTCACGTTAAGGGATTTTGGTCATGAGATTATCAAAAAGGATCTTC
ACCTAGATCCTTTTAAATTAAAAATGAAGTTTTAAATCAATCTAAAGTATATATGAGTAAACTTGGTCTG
ACAGTTACCAATGCTTAATCAGTGAGGCACCTATCTCAGCGATCTGTCTATTTCGTTCATCCATAGTTGC
CTGACTCCCCGTCGTGTAGATAACTACGATACGGGAGGGCTTACCATCTGGCCCCAGTGCTGCAATGATA
CCGCGAGACCCACGCTCACCGGCTCCAGATTTATCAGCAATAAACCAGCCAGCCGGAAGGGCCGAGCGCA
GAAGTGGTCCTGCAACTTTATCCGCCTCCATCCAGTCTATTAATTGTTGCCGGGAAGCTAGAGTAAGTAG
TTCGCCAGTTAATAGTTTGCGCAACGTTGTTGCCATTGCTACAGGCATCGTGGTGTCACGCTCGTCGTTT
GGTATGGCTTCATTCAGCTCCGGTTCCCAACGATCAAGGCGAGTTACATGATCCCCCATGTTGTGCAAAA
AAGCGGTTAGCTCCTTCGGTCCTCCGATCGTTGTCAGAAGTAAGTTGGCCGCAGTGTTATCACTCATGGT
TATGGCAGCACTGCATAATTCTCTTACTGTCATGCCATCCGTAAGATGCTTTTCTGTGACTGGTGAGTAC
TCAACCAAGTCATTCTGAGAATAGTGTATGCGGCGACCGAGTTGCTCTTGCCCGGCGTCAATACGGGATA
ATACCGCGCCACATAGCAGAACTTTAAAAGTGCTCATCATTGGAAAACGTTCTTCGGGGCGAAAACTCTC
AAGGATCTTACCGCTGTTGAGATCCAGTTCGATGTAACCCACTCGTGCACCCAACTGATCTTCAGCATCT
TTTACTTTCACCAGCGTTTCTGGGTGAGCAAAAACAGGAAGGCAAAATGCCGCAAAAAAGGGAATAAGGG
CGACACGGAAATGTTGAATACTCATACTCTTCCTTTTTCAATATTATTGAAGCATTTATCAGGGTTATTG
TCTCATGAGCGGATACATATTTGAATGTATTTAGAAAAATAAACAAATAGGGGTTCCGCGCACATTTCCC
CGAAAAGTGCCACCTGACGTC
