>Addgene plasmid #66216 | ADRA2A-Tango | depositor partial sequence | sequence record 113046 | ADRA2A
ATGTTCCGGCAGGAGCAGCCACTCGCCGAGGGTTCCTTTGCCCCCATGGGAAGTCTTCAGCCTGACGCCG
GCAACGCTAGCTGGAATGGCACCGAAGCGCCCGGTGGAGGGGCTCGGGCTACCCCATATTCTCTCCAGGT
CACACTGACCCTGGTTTGTCTGGCCGGTCTCCTGATGCTGCTGACGGTCTTTGGCAATGTTTTGGTGATA
ATTGCGGTGTTCACCTCCAGAGCACTCAAGGCTCCCCAGAACCTGTTCTTGGTCAGCCTGGCGTCTGCCG
ATATTCTGGTCGCCACCCTCGTAATTCCGTTTTCTCTTGCCAATGAGGTTATGGGTTACTGGTATTTTGG
TAAGGCATGGTGCGAGATATACCTTGCTCTCGACGTTCTCTTCTGCACCAGCAGTATTGTGCATCTGTGC
GCAATTAGTCTGGACAGATATTGGTCCATCACGCAGGCAATAGAATATAACTTGAAAAGGACTCCTCGGC
GCATTAAGGCTATCATCATCACTGTCTGGGTCATTAGCGCTGTGATAAGCTTCCCTCCACTTATTTCCAT
TGAAAAAAAAGGAGGAGGCGGAGGGCCGCAGCCTGCGGAGCCCCGCTGTGAGATCAACGATCAGAAATGG
TATGTCATCTCCTCCTGCATTGGGTCCTTCTTCGCCCCATGTCTGATCATGATCCTCGTATATGTTAGGA
TTTATCAGATAGCTAAGCGAAGGACCCGGGTCCCCCCATCCAGGAGAGGTCCAGACGCAGTGGCCGCTCC
CCCCGGAGGCACAGAAAGGAGACCTAACGGTCTGGGACCAGAGCGCTCCGCAGGACCTGGAGGTGCAGAA
GCCGAGCCCTTGCCGACACAACTGAACGGAGCTCCCGGCGAACCAGCCCCAGCAGGTCCTCGCGATACTG
ACGCACTGGACCTCGAAGAGTCCTCTAGCAGCGATCATGCAGAGCGCCCTCCAGGGCCTAGGAGACCTGA
AAGAGGACCCAGAGGTAAAGGCAAGGCCCGGGCAAGTCAAGTGAAACCGGGAGACTCTCTGCCTCGGAGG
GGTCCAGGTGCTACTGGTATAGGGACTCCTGCCGCCGGTCCCGGAGAAGAGCGGGTCGGCGCCGCTAAGG
CAAGTCGCTGGCGGGGCAGACAAAACCGGGAAAAAAGGTTTACATTCGTGCTCGCGGTAGTGATTGGCGT
CTTCGTCGTGTGCTGGTTTCCATTCTTTTTTACCTATACCCTGACAGCCGTCGGCTGTTCTGTTCCACGG
ACACTGTTCAAGTTCTTTTTCTGGTTTGGCTACTGTAACTCAAGCCTGAACCCGGTAATCTATACAATAT
TTAACCACGATTTTCGGAGGGCTTTTAAAAAGATCCTGTGCAGAGGCGATAGGAAACGAATCGTT
