>Addgene plasmid #66216 | ADRA2A-Tango | addgene partial sequence | sequence record 116961 | CMV-F 5'-CGCAAATGGGCGGTAGGCGTG-3'
TCTCTGGCTAACTAGAGAACCCACTGCTTACTGGCTTATCGAAATTAATACGACTCACTATAGGGAGACC
CAAGCTGGCTAGCGTTTAAACTTAAGCTTGGTACCGAGCTCGGATCCACTAGTCCAGTGTGGTGGAATTC
TGCAGATATCCAGCACAGTGGCGGCCGCGCCACCATGAAGACGATCATCGCCCTGAGCTACATCTTCTGC
CTGGTATTCGCCGACTACAAGGACGATGATGACGCCAGCATCGATATGTTCCGGCAGGAGCAGCCACTCG
CCGAGGGTTCCTTTGCCCCCATGGGAAGTCTTCAGCCTGACGCCGGCAACGCTAGCTGGAATGGCACCGA
AGCGCCCGGTGGAGGGGCTCGGGCTACCCCATATTCTCTCCAGGTCACACTGACCCTGGTTTGTCTGGCC
GGTCTCCTGATGCTGCTGACGGTCTTTGGCAATGTTTTGGTGATAATTGCGGTGTTCACCTCCAGAGCAC
TCAAGGCTCCCCAGAACCTGTTCTTGGTCAGCCTGGCGTCTGCCGATATTCTGGTCGCCACCCTCGTAAT
TCCGTTTTCTCTTGCCAATGAGGTTATGGGTTACTGGTATTTTGGTAAGGCATGGTGCGAGATATACCTT
GCTCTCGACGTTCTCTTCTGCACCAGCAGTATTGTGCATCTGTGCGCAATTAGTCTGGACAGATATTGGT
CCATCACGCAGGCAATAGAATATAACTTGAAAAGGACTCCTCGGCGCATTAAGGCTATCATCATCACTGT
CTGGGTCATTAGCGCTGTGATAAGCTTCCCTCCACTTATTTCCATTGAAAAAAAAGGAGGAGGCGGAGGG
CCGCAGCCTGCGGAGCCCCGCTGTGAGATCAACGATCAGAAATGGTATGTCATCTCCTCCTGCATTGGGT
CCTTCTTCGCCCCATGTCTGATCATGATCCTCGTATATGTTAGGATTTATCAGATAGCTAAGCGAAGGAC
CCGGGTCCCCCCATCCAGGAGAGGTCCAGACGCAGTGGCCGCTCCCCCCGGAGGCACA
