>Addgene plasmid #66216 | ADRA2A-Tango | addgene partial sequence | sequence record 117643 | Tet-R 5'-GGCGAGTTTACGGGTTGTTA-3'
CTCTAATGCGCTGTTAATCACTTTACTTTTATCTAATCTTAGCTGGAAGTACAGGTTCTCACCGGTCGAT
GAAGTGTCCTTGGCCAGGGAGGAGCTGGCGGTGGTGCAGGACTCATCTTGGGGACCCAGGCTGGGTGGGG
TGCGTCCACCGGTATCGATAACGATTCGTTTCCTATCGCCTCTGCACAGGATCTTTTTAAAAGCCCTCCG
AAAATCGTGGTTAAATATTGTATAGATTACCGGGTTCAGGCTTGAGTTACAGTAGCCAAACCAGAAAAAG
AACTTGAACAGTGTCCGTGGAACAGAACAGCCGACGGCTGTCAGGGTATAGGTAAAAAAGAATGGAAACC
AGCACACGACGAAGACGCCAATCACTACCGCGAGCACGAATGTAAACCTTTTTTCCCGGTTTTGTCTGCC
CCGCCAGCGACTTGCCTTAGCGGCGCCGACCCGCTCTTCTCCGGGACCGGCGGCAGGAGTCCCTATACCA
GTAGCACCTGGACCCCTCCGAGGCAGAGAGTCTCCCGGTTTCACTTGACTTGCCCGGGCCTTGCCTTTAC
CTCTGGGTCCTCTTTCAGGTCTCCTAGGCCCTGGAGGGCGCTCTGCATGATCGCTGCTAGAGGACTCTTC
GAGGTCCAGTGCGTCAGTATCGCGAGGACCTGCTGGGGCTGGTTCGCCGGGAGCTCCGTTCAGTTGTGTC
GGCAAGGGCTCGGCTTCTGCACCTCCAGGTCCTGCGGAGCGCTCTGGTCCCAGACCGTTAGGTCTCCTTT
CTGTGCCTCCGGGGGGAGCGGCCACTGCGTCTGGACCTCTCCTGGATGGGGGGACCCGGGTCCTTCGCTT
AGCTATCTGATAAATCCTAACATATACGAGGATCATGATCAGACATGGGGCGAAGAAGGACCCAATGCAG
GAGGAGATGACATACCATTTCTGATCGTTGATCTCACAGCGGGGCTCCGCAGGCTGCGGCCCTCC
